Addgene plasmid #209352: pUBQ10-mNeonGreen-GW
Purpose: (Empty Backbone) Gateway cloning compatible binary vector for agrobacterium mediated transformation. Arabidopsis UBQ10 promoter expression of N-terminal mNeonGreen fusion protein.
Depositing lab: Lucia Strader. Depositing organization: Duke University. Publication: An improved toolkit of gateway- and gibson assembly-compatible vectors for protoplast transfection and agrobacterium-mediated plant transformation. Allen JR, Flanagan M, Pathak S, Emenecker SK, Emenecker RJ, Strader LC. BMC Res Notes. 2025 Apr 8;18(1):149. doi: 10.1186/s13104-025-07231-1. PubMed 40200324.
Backbone
  Vector backbone: pUBQ10-GW
  Vector type: Plant Expression
  Selectable markers: Basta
Growth in bacteria
  Bacterial resistance: Chloramphenicol and Kanamycin, 25 & 50 μg/mL
  Growth temperature: 37°C
  Growth strain: ccdB Survival
  Copy number: High Copy
Gene/Insert
  Gene/Insert name: None
Terms and licenses: Academic/Nonprofit Terms; Industry Terms: Not Available to Industry
Depositor comments: Please visit https://doi.org/10.21203/rs.3.rs-3558280/v1 for preprint.
How to cite: pUBQ10-mNeonGreen-GW was a gift from Lucia Strader (Addgene plasmid # 209352 ; http://n2t.net/addgene:209352 ; RRID:Addgene_209352)
