[The description below was written by a language model from this plasmid's Addgene catalogue record and pLannotate feature annotations shown in this document.]
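Description:
pUBQ10-mNeonGreen-GW is an empty Gateway destination binary vector for Agrobacterium-mediated plant transformation, built on the pUBQ10-GW backbone and sequenced at about 14 kb. It is designed to express a gene of interest as an N-terminal mNeonGreen fusion under the Arabidopsis UBQ10 promoter. The backbone carries a ColE1/pMB1-type origin with a bom site for high-copy replication in E. coli. It also carries the pVS1 oriV with the RepA and StaA genes for replication and stable maintenance in Agrobacterium. A kanamycin resistance gene outside the T-DNA provides bacterial selection.

The T-DNA is bounded by nopaline-type left and right border repeats. Next to the left border is a plant selection cassette in which the bar gene (phosphinothricin acetyltransferase) is driven by the mannopine synthase promoter and terminator, conferring Basta/glufosinate resistance. The expression cassette contains the mNeonGreen coding sequence, a short multiple cloning site, an attR1–attR2 Gateway cassette and the octopine synthase terminator. The UBQ10 promoter itself was not annotated in the feature table. The catalogue entry names it as the promoter, and an unannotated stretch lies upstream of mNeonGreen where it would be expected.

The Gateway cassette holds a chloramphenicol resistance gene and the ccdB toxin. For this reason the empty vector is propagated in a ccdB-tolerant strain under chloramphenicol plus kanamycin. An LR reaction with an entry clone replaces the cassette with the gene of interest, placing it downstream of mNeonGreen, and ccdB counterselects against unrecombined plasmid. The resulting constructs suit constitutive expression and live-cell localisation of fluorescently tagged proteins in transgenic plants.
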