Features (pLannotate 1.2.2; 25 found; start..end, strand, type, name):
    109..133     +  misc_feature   LB T-DNA repeat: left border repeat from nopaline C58 T-DNA
    219..471     -  terminator     MAS terminator: mannopine synthase terminator
    484..1032    -  CDS            bar: PAT_STRHY - Experimental evidence at protein level: Swiss-Prot protein existence level 1. Inactivates phosphinothricin (PPT) by transfer of an acetyl group from acetyl CoA. Can also acetylate demethylphosphinothricin but not PTT or glutamate. This enzyme is an effector of phosphinothricin tripeptide (PTT or bialaphos) resistance. From Streptomyces hygroscopicus. Introduced by genetic manipulation and expressed in glufosinate-tolerant maize by Dekalb Genetics.
   1038..1418    -  promoter       MAS promoter: mannopine synthase promoter (Velten et al., 1984)
   3029..3736    +  CDS            mNeonGreen: mNeonGreen is a basic (constitutively fluorescent) green/yellow fluorescent protein published in 2013, derived from Branchiostoma lanceolatum. It is reported to be a very rapidly-maturing monomer with moderate acid sensitivity.
   3737..3801    +  misc_feature   MCS: multiple cloning site
   3806..3930    +  protein_bind   attR1: mutant version of attR; recombination site for the Gateway® LR reaction LR Clonase™
   3955..3985    +  promoter       lac UV5 promoter: E. coli lac promoter with an "up" mutation
   4009..4038    +  promoter       cat promoter (fragment): promoter of the E. coli cat gene encoding chloramphenicol acetyltransferase
   4039..4695    +  CDS            cat: CAT_ECOLX - Experimental evidence at protein level: Swiss-Prot protein existence level 1. This enzyme is an effector of chloramphenicol resistance in bacteria. From Escherichia coli. This protein is used as a marker in many commonly used cloning vectors, such as pACYC184.
   4877..5035    +  CDS            ccdA (fragment): CCDA_ECO57 - Also known as H, letA. Experimental evidence at protein level: Swiss-Prot protein existence level 1. Antitoxin component of a type II toxin-antitoxin (TA) system which inhibits the post-segregational killing (PSK) of plasmid-free cells, also referred to as a plasmid addiction system. Binds to and blocks the activity of CcdB; will also remove bound CcdB protein from the CcdB-GyrA complex by forming a CcdA-CcdB complex, a process termed rejuvenation. Functions as a transcriptional corepressor for the ccdAB operon, repression also requires CcdB (By similarity). From Escherichia coli
   5040..5342    +  CDS            ccdB: CCDB_ECOLI - Also known as G, letB, letD. Experimental evidence at protein level: Swiss-Prot protein existence level 1. Toxic component of a type II toxin-antitoxin (TA) system, functioning in plasmid maintainence. Responsible for the post- segregational killing (PSK) of plasmid-free cells, also referred to as a plasmid addiction system. Half-life of over 2 hours. Cell killing by CcdB is accompanied by filamentation, defects in chromosome and plasmid segregation, defects in cell division, formation of anucleate cells, decreased DNA synthesis and plasmid loss. Interferes with the activity of DN
   5386..5510    -  protein_bind   attR2: mutant version of attR; recombination site for the Gateway® LR reaction LR Clonase™
   5569..6276    +  terminator     OCS terminator: octopine synthase terminator
   6300..6454    +  CDS            lacZα (fragment): LacZα fragment of β-galactosidase; lacZ fragment
   6520..6544    +  misc_feature   RB T-DNA repeat: right border repeat from nopaline C58 T-DNA
   6884..7285    +  CDS            Y4CG_SINFN (fragment): Protein inferred from homology: Swiss-Prot protein existence level 3. From Sinorhizobium fredii (strain NBRC 101917 / NGR234).
   7845..8474    +  CDS            pVS1 StaA: stability protein from the Pseudomonas plasmid pVS1 (Heeb et al., 2000)
   8903..9976    +  CDS            pVS1 RepA: replication protein from the Pseudomonas plasmid pVS1 (Heeb et al., 2000)
  10042..10236   +  rep_origin     pVS1 oriV: origin of replication for the Pseudomonas plasmid pVS1 (Heeb et al., 2000)
  10439..10478   +  CDS            rop (fragment): Rop protein, which maintains plasmids at low copy number; rop
  10580..10720   +  misc_feature   bom: basis of mobility region from pBR322
  10906..11494   -  rep_origin     ori: high-copy-number ColE1/pMB1/pBR322/pUC origin of replication
  12749..12818   +  ncRNA          RNA-OUT: Accession: RF00240 - RNA-OUT
  12919..13713   -  CDS            KanR: aminoglycoside phosphotransferase; aphA-3; confers resistance to kanamycin
>Addgene plasmid #209352 | pUBQ10-mNeonGreen-GW | addgene full sequence | sequence record 420491 | Addgene NGS Result
CCGCCTTACAACGGCTCTCCCGCTGACGCCGTCCCGGACTGATGGGCTGCCTGTATCGAGTGGTGATTTT
GTGCCGAGCTGCCGGTCGGGGAGCTGTTGGCTGGCTGGTGGCAGGATATATTGTGGTGTAAACAAATTGA
CGCTTAGACAACTTAATAACACATTGCGGACGTTTTTAATGTACTGAATTAACGCCGAATTAATTCGAGC
TCGGATCTGATAATTTATTTGAAAATTCATAAGAAAAGCAAACGTTACATGAATTGATGAAACAATACAA
AGACAGATAAAGCCACGCACATTTAGGATATTGGCCGAGATTACTGAATATTGAGTAAGATCACGGAATT
TCTGACAGGAGCATGTCTTCAATTCAGCCCAAATGGCAGTTGAAATACTCAAACCGCCCCATATGCAGGA
GCGGATCATTCATTGTTTGTTTGGTTGCCTTTGCCAACATGGGAGTCCAAGATTCTGCAGTCAAATCTCG
GTGACGGGCAGGACCGGACGGGGCGGTACCGGCAGGCTGAAGTCCAGCTGCCAGAAACCCACGTCATGCC
AGTTCCCGTGCTTGAAGCCGGCCGCCCGCAGCATGCCGCGGGGGGCATATCCGAGCGCCTCGTGCATGCG
CACGCTCGGGTCGTTGGGCAGCCCGATGACAGCGACCACGCTCTTGAAGCCCTGTGCCTCCAGGGACTTC
AGCAGGTGGGTGTAGAGCGTGGAGCCCAGTCCCGTCCGCTGGTGGCGGGGGGAGACGTACACGGTCGACT
CGGCCGTCCAGTCGTAGGCGTTGCGTGCCTTCCAGGGGCCCGCGTAGGCGATGCCGGCGACCTCGCCGTC
CACCTCGGCGACGAGCCAGGGATAGCGCTCCCGCAGACGGACGAGGTCGTCCGTCCACTCCTGCGGTTCC
TGCGGCTCGGTACGGAAGTTGACCGTGCTTGTCTCGATGTAGTGGTTGACGATGGTGCAGACCGCCGGCA
TGTCCGCCTCGGTGGCACGGCGGATGTCGGCCGGGCGTCGTTCTGGGCTCATCGATTCGATTTGGTGTAT
CGAGATTGGTTATGAAATTCAGATGCTAGTGTAATGTATTGGTAATTTGGGAAGATATAATAGGAAGCAA
GGCTATTTATCCATTTCTGAAAAGGCGAAATGGCGTCACCGCGAGCGTCACGCGCATTCCGTTCTTGCTG
TAAAGCGTTGTTTGGTACACTTTTGACTAGCGAGGCTTGGCGTGTCAGCGTATCTATTCAAAAGTCGTTA
ATGGCTGCGGATCAAGAAAAAGTTGGAATAGAAACAGAATACCCGCGAAATTCAGGCCCGGTTGCCATGT
CCTACACGCCGAAATAAACGACCAAATTAGTAGAAAAATAAAAACTGACTCGGATACTTACGTCACGTCT
TGCGCACTGATTTGAAAAATCTCAGAATTCGCGACGTCGTATGATCGCGAAGCACCCACCCTAAGCCACA
TTTTAATCCTTCTGTTGGCCATGCCCCATCAAAGTTGCACTTAACCCAAGATTGTGGTGGAGCTTCCCAT
GTTTCTCGTCTGTCCCGACGGTGTTGTGGTTGGTGCTTTCCTTACATTCTGAGCCTCTTTCCTTCTAATC
CACTCATCTGCATCTTCTTGTGTCCTTACTAATACCTCATTGGTTCCAAATTCCCTCCCTTTAAGCACCA
GCTCGTTTCTGTTCTTCCACAGCCTCCCAAGTATCCAAGGGACTAAAGCCTCCACATTCTTCAGATCAGG
ATATTCTTGTTTAAGATGTTGAACTCTATGGAGGTTTGTATGAACTGATGATCTAGGACCGGATAAGTTC
CCTTCTTCATAGCGAACTTATTCAAAGAATGTTTTGTGTATCATTCTTGTTACATTGTTATTAATGAAAA
AATATTATTGGTCATTGGACTGAACACGAGTGTTAAATATGGACCAGGCCCCAAATAAGATCCATTGATA
TATGAATTAAATAACAAGAATAAATCGAGTCACCAAACCACTTGCCTTTTTTAACGAGACTTGTTCACCA
ACTTGATACAAAAGTCATTATCCTATGCAAATCAATAATCATACAAAAATATCCAATAACACTAAAAAAT
TAAAAGAAATGGATAATTTCACAATATGTTATACGATAAAGAAGTTACTTTTCCAAGAAATTCACTGATT
TTATAAGCCCACTTGCATTAGATAAATGGCAAAAAAAAACAAAAAGGAAAAGAAATAAAGCACGAAGAAT
TCTAGAAAATACGAAATACGCTTCAATGCAGTGGGACCCACGGTTCAATTATTGCCAATTTTCAGCTCCA
CCGTATATTTAAAAAATAAAACGATAATGCTAAAAAAATATAAATCGTAACGATCGTTAAATCTCAACGG
CTGGATCTTATGACGACCGTTAGAAATTGTGGTTGTCGACGAGTCAGTAATAAACGGCGTCAAAGTGGTT
GCAGCCGGCACACACGAGTCGTGTTTATCAACTCAAAGCACAAATACTTTTCCTCAACCTAAAAATAAGG
CAATTAGCCAAAAACAACTTTGCGTGTAAACAACGCTCAATACACGTGTCATTTTATTATTAGCTATTGC
TTCACCGCCTTAGCTTTCTCGTGACCTAGTCGTCCTCGTCTTTTCTTCTTCTTCTTCTATAAAACAATAC
CCAAAGAGCTCTTCTTCTTCACAATTCAGATTTCAATTTCTCAAAATCTTAAAAACTTTCTCTCAATTCT
CTCTACCGTGATCAAGGTAAATTTCTGTGTTCCTTATTCTCTCAAAATCTTCGATTTTGTTTTCGTTCGA
TCCCAATTTCGTATATGTTCTTTGGTTTAGATTCTGTTAATCTTAGATCGAAGACGATTTTCTGGGTTTG
ATCGTTAGATATCATCTTAATTCTCGATTAGGGTTTCATAGATATCATCCGATTTGTTCAAATAATTTGA
GTTTTGTCGAATAATTACTCTTCGATTTGTGATTTCTATCTAGATCTGGTGTTAGTTTCTAGTTTGTGCG
ATCGAATTTGTCCTCGAGATGGTTAGTAAGGGGGAAGAGGATAACATGGCATCACTCCCGGCTACCCATG
AACTGCACATATTTGGAAGTATTAACGGCGTTGATTTTGACATGGTCGGCCAGGGCACGGGAAACCCCAA
CGACGGATATGAGGAGCTTAATCTTAAAAGTACGAAGGGAGATTTGCAGTTCTCTCCCTGGATACTGGTC
CCGCATATCGGGTACGGTTTCCATCAATATCTGCCCTACCCCGACGGTATGAGTCCTTTCCAGGCTGCAA
TGGTGGACGGCTCTGGCTACCAAGTTCATAGGACGATGCAATTCGAGGACGGTGCAAGTCTTACAGTCAA
TTATAGATACACATATGAGGGTTCTCACATAAAGGGAGAGGCCCAGGTGAAAGGGACGGGCTTCCCCGCT
GATGGCCCCGTGATGACAAACTCACTCACGGCAGCCGACTGGTGTAGGTCTAAAAAGACTTACCCTAACG
ACAAGACGATTATATCAACATTCAAATGGAGCTACACCACTGGGAATGGCAAGCGTTACAGAAGTACTGC
CAGGACAACATACACTTTTGCGAAGCCCATGGCTGCTAACTATCTAAAAAACCAACCAATGTATGTTTTC
AGAAAAACCGAGCTTAAGCACAGTAAGACTGAACTAAACTTTAAAGAGTGGCAAAAGGCTTTTACGGATG
TCATGGGTATGGACGAGCTTTACAAGTCCGGACTCAGATCACGAGCTCAAGCTTCAAATTCTGCAGTCGA
CGGTACCGCGGGCCCGGGATCATCAACAAGTTTGTACAAAAAAGCTGAACGAGAAACGTAAAATGATATA
AATATCAATATATTAAATTAGATTTTGCATAAAAAACAGACTACATAATACTGTAAAACACAACATATCC
AGTCACTATGGCGGCCGCATTAGGCACCCCAGGCTTTACACTTTATGCTTCCGGCTCGTATAATGTGTGG
ATTTTGAGTTAGGATCCGTCGAGATTTTCAGGAGCTAAGGAAGCTAAAATGGAGAAAAAAATCACTGGAT
ATACCACCGTTGATATATCCCAATGGCATCGTAAAGAACATTTTGAGGCATTTCAGTCAGTTGCTCAATG
TACCTATAACCAGACCGTTCAGCTGGATATTACGGCCTTTTTAAAGACCGTAAAGAAAAATAAGCACAAG
TTTTATCCGGCCTTTATTCACATTCTTGCCCGCCTGATGAATGCTCATCCGGAGTTCCGTATGGCAATGA
AAGACGGTGAGCTGGTGATATGGGATAGTGTTCACCCTTGTTACACCGTTTTCCATGAGCAAACTGAAAC
GTTTTCATCGCTCTGGAGTGAATACCACGACGATTTCCGGCAGTTTCTACACATATATTCGCAAGATGTG
GCGTGTTACGGTGAAAACCTGGCCTATTTCCCTAAAGGGTTTATTGAGAATATGTTTTTCGTCTCAGCCA
ATCCCTGGGTGAGTTTCACCAGTTTTGATTTAAACGTGGCCAATATGGACAACTTCTTCGCCCCCGTTTT
CACCATGGGCAAATATTATACGCAAGGCGACAAGGTGCTGATGCCGCTGGCGATTCAGGTTCATCATGCC
GTTTGTGATGGCTTCCATGTCGGCAGAATGCTTAATGAATTACAACAGTACTGCGATGAGTGGCAGGGCG
GGGCGTAAAGATCTGGATCCGGCTTACTAAAAGCCAGATAACAGTATGCGTATTTGCGCGCTGATTTTTG
CGGTATAAGAATATATACTGATATGTATACCCGAAGTATGTCAAAAAGAGGTATGCTATGAAGCAGCGTA
TTACAGTGACAGTTGACAGCGACAGCTATCAGTTGCTCAAGGCATATATGATGTCAATATCTCCGGTCTG
GTAAGCACAACCATGCAGAATGAAGCCCGTCGTCTGCGTGCCGAACGCTGGAAAGCGGAAAATCAGGAAG
GGATGGCTGAGGTCGCCCGGTTTATTGAAATGAACGGCTCTTTTGCTGACGAGAACAGGGGCTGGTGAAA
TGCAGTTTAAGGTTTACACCTATAAAAGAGAGAGCCGTTATCGTCTGTTTGTGGATGTACAGAGTGATAT
TATTGACACGCCCGGGCGACGGATGGTGATCCCCCTGGCCAGTGCACGTCTGCTGTCAGATAAAGTCTCC
CGTGAACTTTACCCGGTGGTGCATATCGGGGATGAAAGCTGGCGCATGATGACCACCGATATGGCCAGTG
TGCCGGTCTCCGTTATCGGGGAAGAAGTGGCTGATCTCAGCCACCGCGAAAATGACATCAAAAACGCCAT
TAACCTGATGTTCTGGGGAATATAAATGTCAGGCTCCCTTATACACAGCCAGTCTGCAGGTCGACCATAG
TGACTGGATATGTTGTGTTTTACAGTATTATGTAGTCTGTTTTTTATGCAAAATCTAATTTAATATATTG
ATATTTATATCATTTTACGTTTCTCGTTCAGCTTTCTTGTACAAAGTGGTTGATGATCCTAGGTGAGTCT
AGAGAGTTAATTAAGACCCGGGACTAGTCCCTAGAGTCCTGCTTTAATGAGATATGCGAGACGCCTATGA
TCGCATGATATTTGCTTTCAATTCTGTTGTGCACGTTGTAAAAAACCTGAGCATGTGTAGCTCAGATCCT
TACCGCCGGTTTCGGTTCATTCTAATGAATATATCACCCGTTACTATCGTATTTTTATGAATAATATTCT
CCGTTCAATTTACTGATTGTACCCTACTACTTATATGTACAATATTAAAATGAAAACAATATATTGTGCT
GAATAGGTTTATAGCGACATCTATGATAGAGCGCCACAATAACAAACAATTGCGTTTTATTATTACAAAT
CCAATTTTAAAAAAAGCGGCAGAACCGGTCAAACCTAAAAGACTGATTACATAAATCTTATTCAAATTTC
AAAAGTGCCCCAGGGGCTAGTATCTACGACACACCGAGCGGCGAACTAATAACGCTCACTGAAGGGAACT
CCGGTTCCCCGCCGGCGCGCATGGGTGAGATTCCTTGAAGTTGAGTATTGGCCGTCCGCTCTACCGAAAG
TTACGGGCACCATTCAACCCGGTCCAGCACGGCGGCCGGGTAACCGACTTGCTGCCCCGAGAATTATGCA
GCATTTTTTTGGTGTATGTGGGCCCCAAATGAAGTGCAGGTCAAACCTTGACAGTGACGACAAATCGTTG
GGCGGGTCCAGGGCGAATTTTGCGACAACATGTCGAGGCTCAGCAGGACCTGCAGGCATGCACGCTTGGC
ACTGGCCGTCGTTTTACAACGTCGTGACTGGGAAAACCCTGGCGTTACCCAACTTAATCGCCTTGCAGCA
CATCCCCCTTTCGCCAGCTGGCGTAATAGCGAAGAGGCCCGCACCGATCGCCCTTCCCAACAGTTGCGCA
GCCTGAATGGCGAATGCTAGAGCAGCTTGAGCTTGGATCAGATTGTCGTTTCCCGCCTTCAGTTTAAACT
ATCAGTGTTTGACAGGATATATTGGCGGGTAAACCTAAGAGAAAAGAGCGTTTATTAGAATAATCGGATA
TTTAAAAGGGCGTGAAAAGGTTTATCCGTTCGTCCATTTGTATGTGCATGCCAACCACAGGGTTCCCCTC
GGGATCAAAGTACTTTGATCCAACCCCTCCGCTGCTATAGTGCAGTCGGCTTCTGACGTTCAGTGCAGCC
GTCTTCTGAAAACGACATGTCGCACAAGTCCTAAGTTACGCGACAGGCTGCCGCCCTGCCCTTTTCCTGG
CGTTTTCTTGTCGCGTGTTTTAGTCGCATAAAGTAGAATACTTGCGACTAGAACCGGAGACATTACGCCA
TGAACAAGAGCGCCGCCGCTGGCCTGCTGGGCTATGCCCGCGTCAGCACCGACGACCAGGACTTGACCAA
CCAACGGGCCGAACTGCACGCGGCCGGCTGCACCAAGCTGTTTTCCGAGAAGATCACCGGCACCAGGCGC
GACCGCCCGGAGCTGGCCAGGATGCTTGACCACCTACGCCCTGGCGACGTTGTGACAGTGACCAGGCTAG
ACCGCCTGGCCCGCAGCACCCGCGACCTACTGGACATTGCCGAGCGCATCCAGGAGGCCGGCGCGGGCCT
GCGTAGCCTGGCAGAGCCGTGGGCCGACACCACCACGCCGGCCGGCCGCATGGTGTTGACCGTGTTCGCC
GGCATTGCCGAGTTCGAGCGTTCCCTAATCATCGACCGCACCCGGAGCGGGCGCGAGGCCGCCAAGGCCC
GAGGCGTGAAGTTTGGCCCCCGCCCTACCCTCACCCCGGCACAGATCGCGCACGCCCGCGAGCTGATCGA
CCAGGAAGGCCGCACCGTGAAAGAGGCGGCTGCACTGCTTGGCGTGCATCGCTCGACCCTGTACCGCGCA
CTTGAGCGCAGCGAGGAAGTGACGCCCACCGAGGCCAGGCGGCGCGGTGCCTTCCGTGAGGACGCATTGA
CCGAGGCCGACGCCCTGGCGGCCGCCGAGAATGAACGCCAAGAGGAACAAGCATGAAACCGCACCAGGAC
GGCCAGGACGAACCGTTTTTCATTACCGAAGAGATCGAGGCGGAGATGATCGCGGCCGGGTACGTGTTCG
AGCCGCCCGCGCACGTCTCAACCGTGCGGCTGCATGAAATCCTGGCCGGTTTGTCTGATGCCAAGCTGGC
GGCCTGGCCGGCCAGCTTGGCCGCTGAAGAAACCGAGCGCCGCCGTCTAAAAAGGTGATGTGTATTTGAG
TAAAACAGCTTGCGTCATGCGGTCGCTGCGTATATGATGCGATGAGTAAATAAACAAATACGCAAGGGGA
ACGCATGAAGGTTATCGCTGTACTTAACCAGAAAGGCGGGTCAGGCAAGACGACCATCGCAACCCATCTA
GCCCGCGCCCTGCAACTCGCCGGGGCCGATGTTCTGTTAGTCGATTCCGATCCCCAGGGCAGTGCCCGCG
ATTGGGCGGCCGTGCGGGAAGATCAACCGCTAACCGTTGTCGGCATCGACCGCCCGACGATTGACCGCGA
CGTGAAGGCCATCGGCCGGCGCGACTTCGTAGTGATCGACGGAGCGCCCCAGGCGGCGGACTTGGCTGTG
TCCGCGATCAAGGCAGCCGACTTCGTGCTGATTCCGGTGCAGCCAAGCCCTTACGACATATGGGCCACCG
CCGACCTGGTGGAGCTGGTTAAGCAGCGCATTGAGGTCACGGATGGAAGGCTACAAGCGGCCTTTGTCGT
GTCGCGGGCGATCAAAGGCACGCGCATCGGCGGTGAGGTTGCCGAGGCGCTGGCCGGGTACGAGCTGCCC
ATTCTTGAGTCCCGTATCACGCAGCGCGTGAGCTACCCAGGCACTGCCGCCGCCGGCACAACCGTTCTTG
AATCAGAACCCGAGGGCGACGCTGCCCGCGAGGTCCAGGCGCTGGCCGCTGAAATTAAATCAAAACTCAT
TTGAGTTAATGAGGTAAAGAGAAAATGAGCAAAAGCACAAACACGCTAAGTGCCGGCCGTCCGAGCGCAC
GCAGCAGCAAGGCTGCAACGTTGGCCAGCCTGGCAGACACGCCAGCCATGAAGCGGGTCAACTTTCAGTT
GCCGGCGGAGGATCACACCAAGCTGAAGATGTACGCGGTACGCCAAGGCAAGACCATTACCGAGCTGCTA
TCTGAATACATCGCGCAGCTACCAGAGTAAATGAGCAAATGAATAAATGAGTAGATGAATTTTAGCGGCT
AAAGGAGGCGGCATGGAAAATCAAGAACAACCAGGCACCGACGCCGTGGAATGCCCCATGTGTGGAGGAA
CGGGCGGTTGGCCAGGCGTAAGCGGCTGGGTTGCCTGCCGGCCCTGCAATGGCACTGGAACCCCCAAGCC
CGAGGAATCGGCGTGAGCGGTCGCAAACCATCCGGCCCGGTACAAATCGGCGCGGCGCTGGGTGATGACC
TGGTGGAGAAGTTGAAGGCCGCGCAGGCCGCCCAGCGGCAACGCATCGAGGCAGAAGCACGCCCCGGTGA
ATCGTGGCAAGCGGCCGCTGATCGAATCCGCAAAGAATCCCGGCAACCGCCGGCAGCCGGTGCGCCGTCG
ATTAGGAAGCCGCCCAAGGGCGACGAGCAACCAGATTTTTTCGTTCCGATGCTCTATGACGTGGGCACCC
GCGATAGTCGCAGCATCATGGACGTGGCCGTTTTCCGTCTGTCGAAGCGTGACCGACGAGCTGGCGAGGT
GATCCGCTACGAGCTTCCAGACGGGCACGTAGAGGTTTCCGCAGGGCCGGCCGGCATGGCCAGTGTGTGG
GATTACGACCTGGTACTGATGGCGGTTTCCCATCTAACCGAATCCATGAACCGATACCGGGAAGGGAAGG
GAGACAAGCCCGGCCGCGTGTTCCGTCCACACGTTGCGGACGTACTCAAGTTCTGCCGGCGAGCCGATGG
CGGAAAGCAGAAAGACGACCTGGTAGAAACCTGCATTCGGTTAAACACCACGCACGTTGCCATGCAGCGT
ACGAAGAAGGCCAAGAACGGCCGCCTGGTGACGGTATCCGAGGGTGAAGCCTTGATTAGCCGCTACAAGA
TCGTAAAGAGCGAAACCGGGCGGCCGGAGTACATCGAGATCGAGCTAGCTGATTGGATGTACCGCGAGAT
CACAGAAGGCAAGAACCCGGACGTGCTGACGGTTCACCCCGATTACTTTTTGATCGATCCCGGCATCGGC
CGTTTTCTCTACCGCCTGGCACGCCGCGCCGCAGGCAAGGCAGAAGCCAGATGGTTGTTCAAGACGATCT
ACGAACGCAGTGGCAGCGCCGGAGAGTTCAAGAAGTTCTGTTTCACCGTGCGCAAGCTGATCGGGTCAAA
TGACCTGCCGGAGTACGATTTGAAGGAGGAGGCGGGGCAGGCTGGCCCGATCCTAGTCATGCGCTACCGC
AACCTGATCGAGGGCGAAGCATCCGCCGGTTCCTAATGTACGGAGCAGATGCTAGGGCAAATTGCCCTAG
CAGGGGAAAAAGGTCGAAAAGGTCTCTTTCCTGTGGATAGCACGTACATTGGGAACCCAAAGCCGTACAT
TGGGAACCGGAACCCGTACATTGGGAACCCAAAGCCGTACATTGGGAACCGGTCACACATGTAAGTGACT
GATATAAAAGAGAAAAAAGGCGATTTTTCCGCCTAAAACTCTTTAAAACTTATTAAAACTCTTAAAACCC
GCCTGGCCTGTGCATAACTGTCTGGCCAGCGCACAGCCGAAGAGCTGCAAAAAGCGCCTACCCTTCGGTC
GCTGCGCTCCCTACGCCCCGCCGCTTCGCGTCGGCCTATCGCGGCCGCTGGCCGCTCAAAAATGGCTGGC
CTACGGCCAGGCAATCTACCAGGGCGCGGACAAGCCGCGCCGTCGCCACTCGACCGCCGGCGCCCACATC
AAGGCACCCTGCCTCGCGCGTTTCGGTGATGACGGTGAAAACCTCTGACACATGCAGCTCCCGGAGACGG
TCACAGCTTGTCTGTAAGCGGATGCCGGGAGCAGACAAGCCCGTCAGGGCGCGTCAGCGGGTGTTGGCGG
GTGTCGGGGCGCAGCCATGACCCAGTCACGTAGCGATAGCGGAGTGTATACTGGCTTAACTATGCGGCAT
CAGAGCAGATTGTACTGAGAGTGCACCATATGCGGTGTGAAATACCGCACAGATGCGTAAGGAGAAAATA
CCGCATCAGGCGCTCTTCCGCTTCCTCGCTCACTGACTCGCTGCGCTCGGTCGTTCGGCTGCGGCGAGCG
GTATCAGCTCACTCAAAGGCGGTAATACGGTTATCCACAGAATCAGGGGATAACGCAGGAAAGAACATGT
GAGCAAAAGGCCAGCAAAAGGCCAGGAACCGTAAAAAGGCCGCGTTGCTGGCGTTTTTCCATAGGCTCCG
CCCCCCTGACGAGCATCACAAAAATCGACGCTCAAGTCAGAGGTGGCGAAACCCGACAGGACTATAAAGA
TACCAGGCGTTTCCCCCTGGAAGCTCCCTCGTGCGCTCTCCTGTTCCGACCCTGCCGCTTACCGGATACC
TGTCCGCCTTTCTCCCTTCGGGAAGCGTGGCGCTTTCTCATAGCTCACGCTGTAGGTATCTCAGTTCGGT
GTAGGTCGTTCGCTCCAAGCTGGGCTGTGTGCACGAACCCCCCGTTCAGCCCGACCGCTGCGCCTTATCC
GGTAACTATCGTCTTGAGTCCAACCCGGTAAGACACGACTTATCGCCACTGGCAGCAGCCACTGGTAACA
GGATTAGCAGAGCGAGGTATGTAGGCGGTGCTACAGAGTTCTTGAAGTGGTGGCCTAACTACGGCTACAC
TAGAAGGACAGTATTTGGTATCTGCGCTCTGCTGAAGCCAGTTACCTTCGGAAAAAGAGTTGGTAGCTCT
TGATCCGGCAAACAAACCACCGCTGGTAGCGGTGGTTTTTTTGTTTGCAAGCAGCAGATTACGCGCAGAA
AAAAAGGATCTCAAGAAGATCCTTTGATCTTTTCTACGGGGTCTGACGCTCAGTGCTGAGAGATCCCCTC
ATAATTTCCCCAAAGCGTAACCATGTGTGAATAAATTTTGAGCTAGTAGGGTTGCAGCCACGAGTAAGTC
TTCCCTTGTTATTGTGTAGCCAGAATGCCGCAAAACTTCCATGCCTAAGCGAACTGTTGAGAGTACGTTT
CGATTTCTGACTGTGTTAGCCTGGAAGTGCTTGTCCCAACCTTGTTTCTGAGCATGAACGCCCGCAAGCC
AACATGTTAGTTGAAGCATCAGGGCGATTAGCAGCATGATATCAAAACGCTCTGAGCTGCTCGTTCGGCT
ATGGCGTAGGCCTAGTCCGTAGGCAGGACTTTTCAAGTCTCGGAAGGTTTCTTCAATCTGCATTCGCTTC
GAATAGATATTAACAAGTTGTTTGGGTGTTCGAATTTCAACAGGTAAGTTAGTTGCTAGAATCCATGGCT
CCTTTGCCGACGCTGAGTAGATTTTAGGTGACGGGTGGTGACAATGAGTCCGTGTCGAGCGCTGATTTTT
TCGGCCTTTAGAGCGAGATTTATACAATAGAATTTGGCATGAGATTGGATTGCTTTTAGTCAGCCTCTTA
TAGCCTAAAGTCTTTGAGTGACTAGATGACATATCATGTAAGTTGCTGATAGGTTTCCAGTTTTCCGCTC
CTAGGTCTGCATATTGTACTTTTCCTCTTACTCGACTTAACCAGTACCAACCCAGCTTCTCAACGGATTT
ATACCATGGCACTTTAAAGCCAGCATCACTGACAATGAGCGGTGTGGTGTTACTCGGTAGAATGCTCGCA
AGGTCGGCTAGAAATTGGTCATGAGCTTTCTTTGAACATTGCTCTGAAAGCGGGAACGCTTTCTCATAAA
GAGTAACAGAACGACCGTGTAGTGCGACTGAAGCTCGCAATACCATAAGCCGTTTTTGCTCACGGATATC
AGACCAGTCAACAAGTACAATGGGCATCGTATTGCCCGAACAGATAAAGCTAGCATGCCAACGGTATACA
GCGAGTCGCTCTTTGTGGAGGTGACGATTACCTAACAATCGGTCGATTCGTTTGATGTTATGTTTTGTTC
TCGCTTTGGTTGGCAGGTTACGGCCAAGTTCGGTAAGAGTGAGAGTTTTACAGTCAAGTAAGGCGTGGCA
AGCCAACGTTAAGCTGTTGAGTCGTTTTAAGTGTAATTCGGGGCAGAATTGGTAAAGAGAGTCGTGTAAA
ATATCGAGTTCGCACATTTTGTTGTCTGATTATTGATTTTTGGCGAAACCATTTGATCATATGACAAGAT
GTGTATCTACCTTAACTTAATGATTTTGATAAAAATCATTAGGGGATTCATCAGCGCTCAGTGGAACGAA
AACTCACGTTAAGGGATTTTGGTCATGCATTCTAGGTACTAAAACAATTCATCCAGTAAAATATAATATT
TTATTTTCTCCCAATCAGGCTTGATCCCCAGTAAGTCAAAAAATAGCTCGACATACTGTTCTTCCCCGAT
ATCCTCCCTGATCGACCGGACGCAGAAGGCAATGTCATACCACTTGTCCGCCCTGCCGCTTCTCCCAAGA
TCAATAAAGCCACTTACTTTGCCATCTTTCACAAAGATGTTGCTGTCTCCCAGGTCGCCGTGGGAAAAGA
CAAGTTCCTCTTCGGGCTTTTCCGTCTTTAAAAAATCATACAGCTCGCGCGGATCTTTAAATGGAGTGTC
TTCTTCCCAGTTTTCGCAATCCACATCGGCCAGATCGTTATTCAGTAAGTAATCCAATTCGGCTAAGCGG
CTGTCTAAGCTATTCGTATAGGGACAATCCGATATGTCGATGGAGTGAAAGAGCCTGATGCACTCCGCAT
ACAGCTCGATAATCTTTTCAGGGCTTTGTTCATCTTCATACTCTTCCGAGCAAAGGACGCCATCGGCCTC
ACTCATGAGCAGATTGCTCCAGCCATCATGCCGTTCAAAGTGCAGGACCTTTGGAACAGGCAGCTTTCCT
TCCAGCCATAGCATCATGTCCTTTTCCCGTTCCACATCATAGGTGGTCCCTTTATACCGGCTGTCCGTCA
TTTTTAAATATAGGTTTTCATTTTCTCCCACCAGCTTATATACCTTAGCAGGAGACATTCCTTCCGTATC
TTTTACGCAGCGGTATTTTTCGATCAGTTTTTTCAATTCCGGTGATATTCTCATTTTAGCCATTTATTAT
TTCCTTCCTCTTTTCTACAGTATTTAAAGATACCCCAAGAAGCTAATTATAACAAGACGAACTCCAATTC
ACTGTTCCTTGCATTCTAAAACCTTAAATACCAGAAAACAGCTTTTTCAAAGTTGTTTTCAAAGTTGGCG
TATAACATAGTATCGACGGAGCCGATTTTGAAACCGCGGTGATCACAGGCAGCAACGCTCTGTCATCGTT
ACAATCAACATGCTACCCTCCGCGAGATCATCCGTGTTTCAAACCCGGCAGCTTAGTTGCCGTTCTTCCG
AATAGCATCGGTAACATGAGCAAAGTCTG
